Addgene plasmid #17692: pTPTP alpha (CCSS)
Depositing lab: Xinmin Zheng. Depositing organization: Cornell University. Publication: A phosphotyrosine displacement mechanism for activation of Src by PTPalpha. Zheng XM, Resnick RJ, Shalloway D. EMBO J. 2000 Mar 1. 19(5):964-78. 10.1093/emboj/19.5.964 PubMed 10698938.
Backbone
  Vector backbone: pTet-splice
  Backbone manufacturer: Invitrogen
  Backbone size w/o insert (bp): 5178
  Vector type: Mammalian Expression
Growth in bacteria
  Bacterial resistance: Ampicillin, 100 μg/mL
  Growth temperature: 37°C
  Growth strain: DH5alpha
  Copy number: Low Copy
Gene/Insert
  Gene/Insert name: PTPalpha CCSS (alt names: receptor protein tyrosine phosphatase alpha; RPTPalpha)
  Species: H. sapiens (human)
  Insert size (bp): 2406
  Mutation: C433S / C723S
  Entrez Gene: PTPRA (a.k.a. HEPTP, HLPR, HPTPA, HPTPalpha, LRP, PTPA, PTPRL2, R-PTP-alpha, RPTPA)
  Tag / fusion protein: HA (C terminal on insert)
  Cloning method: Restriction Enzyme; 5′ cloning site HindIII (unknown if destroyed); 3′ cloning site HindIII (unknown if destroyed)
  Sequencing primers: 5′ LNCX
Terms and licenses: Academic/Nonprofit Terms; Industry Terms: Not Available to Industry
Depositor comments: The plasmid contains a CMV promoter under control of regulatory sequences from the tet operon such that, when cotransfected with the transactivator pTet-tTAk, it expresses protein only in the absence of doxycycline.
How to cite: pTPTP alpha (CCSS) was a gift from Xinmin Zheng (Addgene plasmid # 17692 ; http://n2t.net/addgene:17692 ; RRID:Addgene_17692)
