[The description below was written by a language model from this plasmid's Addgene catalogue record.]
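Description:
pTPTP alpha (CCSS) is a mammalian expression plasmid built on the pTet-splice backbone (about 5.2 kb without insert) for tetracycline-regulated expression of a mutant human receptor protein tyrosine phosphatase alpha (PTPRA, RPTPalpha). It is propagated in E. coli under ampicillin selection and is recorded as low copy. The record does not specify the bacterial origin of replication or any marker for selection in mammalian cells, and no feature table is provided.

The roughly 2.4 kb insert was cloned into a HindIII site at both ends and encodes PTPalpha with a C-terminal HA epitope tag, which allows detection or immunoprecipitation of the expressed protein. It carries two cysteine-to-serine substitutions, C433S and C723S, which give the "CCSS" name. PTPalpha has two tandem intracellular phosphatase domains, and tyrosine phosphatases depend on a catalytic cysteine, so a double cysteine-to-serine change of this kind is generally used to produce a catalytically inactive protein. The record itself does not describe the functional consequence.

According to the depositor, expression is driven by a CMV promoter placed under control of regulatory sequences from the tet operon. This is a Tet-Off arrangement: the plasmid must be cotransfected with the transactivator plasmid pTet-tTAk, and the protein is produced only in the absence of doxycycline, giving switchable expression in cultured mammalian cells. The associated publication concerns a phosphotyrosine displacement mechanism for activation of Src by PTPalpha, which suggests the construct serves as a mutant comparator to wild-type PTPalpha in such studies.
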