>Addgene plasmid #17692 | pTPTP alpha (CCSS) | addgene partial sequence | sequence record 23600 | 17692 with pBluescriptKS
TTCTTGTTCTGCTCGGCAGTGGTCTGATATGTGTCAGTGCCAACAATGCTACCACAGTTGCACCTTCCGT
AGGAATTACAAGATTAATTAACTCATCAACGGCAGAACCAGTTAAAGAAGAGGCCAAAACTTCAAATCCA
ACTTCTTCACTAACTTCTCTTTCTGTGGCACCAACATTCAGCCCAAATATAACTCTGGGACCCACCTATT
TAACCACTGTCAATTCTTCAGACTCTGACAATGGGACCACAAGAACAGCAAGCACCAATTCTATAGGCAT
TACAATTTCACCAAATGGAACGTGGCTTCCAGATAACCAGTTCACGGATGCCAGAACAGAACCCTGGGAG
GGGAATTCCAGCACCGCAGCAACCACTCCAGAAACTTTCCCTCCTTCAGATGAGACACCAATTATTGCGG
TGATGGTGGCCCTGTCCTCTCTGCTAGTGATCGTGTTTATTATCATAGTTTTGTACACGTTAAGGTTTAA
GAAATACAAGCAAGCTGGGAGCCATTCCAATTCTTTCCGCTTATCCAACGGCCGCACTGAGGATGTGGAG
CCCCAGAGTGTGCCACTTCTGGCCAGATCCCCAAGC
